>Addgene plasmid #106456 | pRSV-p65T305A,S276A | addgene full sequence | sequence record 235262 | Addgene NGS Result
AATGTAGTCTTATGCAATACTCTTGTAGTCTTGCAACATGGTAACGATGAGTTAGCAACATGCCTTACAA
GGAGAGAAAAAGCACCGTGCATGCCGATTGGTGGAAGTAAGGTGGTACGATCGTGCCTTATTAGGAAGGC
AACAGACGGGTCTGACATGGATTGGACGAACCACTGAATTCCGCATTGCAGAGATATTGTATTTAAGTGC
CTAGCTCGATACAATAAACGCCATTTGACCATTCACCACATTGGTGTGCACCTCCAAGCTTCACCATGGA
CGAACTGTTCCCCCTCATCTTCCCGGCAGAGCCAGCCCAGGCCTCTGGCCCCTATGTGGAGATCATTGAG
CAGCCCAAGCAGCGGGGCATGCGCTTCCGCTACAAGTGCGAGGGGCGCTCCGCGGGCAGCATCCCAGGCG
AGAGGAGCACAGATACCACCAAGACCCACCCCACCATCAAGATCAATGGCTACACAGGACCAGGGACAGT
GCGCATCTCCCTGGTCACCAAGGACCCTCCTCACCGGCCTCACCCCCACGAGCTTGTAGGAAAGGACTGC
CGGGATGGCTTCTATGAGGCTGAGCTCTGCCCGGACCGCTGCATCCACAGTTTCCAGAACCTGGGAATCC
AGTGTGTGAAGAAGCGGGACCTGGAGCAGGCTATCAGTCAGCGCATCCAGACCAACAACAACCCCTTCCA
AGTTCCTATAGAAGAGCAGCGTGGGGACTACGACCTGAATGCTGTGCGGCTCTGCTTCCAGGTGACAGTG
CGGGACCCATCAGGCAGGCCCCTCCGCCTGCCGCCTGTCCTTTCTCATCCCATCTTTGACAATCGTGCCC
CCAACACTGCCGAGCTCAAGATCTGCCGAGTGAACCGAAACTCTGGCAGCTGCCTCGGTGGGGATGAGAT
CTTCCTACTGTGTGACAAGGTGCAGAAAGAGGACATTGAGGTGTATTTCACGGGACCAGGCTGGGAGGCC
CGAGGCTCCTTTTCGCAAGCTGATGTGCACCGACAAGTGGCCATTGTGTTCCGGACCCCTCCCTACGCAG
ACCCCAGCCTGCAGGCTCCTGTGCGTGTCTCCATGCAGCTGCGGCGGCCTGCCGACCGGGAGCTCAGTGA
GCCCATGGAATTCCAGTACCTGCCAGATACAGACGATCGTCACCGGATTGAGGAGAAACGTAAAAGGGCA
TATGAGACCTTCAAGAGCATCATGAAGAAGAGTCCTTTCAGCGGACCCACCGACCCCCGGCCTCCACCTC
GACGCATTGCTGTGCCTTCCCGCAGCTCAGCTTCTGTCCCCAAGCCAGCACCCCAGCCCTATCCCTTTAC
GTCATCCCTGAGCACCATCAACTATGATGAGTTTCCCACCATGGTGTTTCCTTCTGGGCAGATCAGCCAG
GCCTCGGCCTTGGCCCCGGCCCCTCCCCAAGTCCTGCCCCAGGCTCCAGCCCCTGCCCCTGCTCCAGCCA
TGGTATCAGCTCTGGCCCAGGCCCCAGCCCCTGTCCCAGTCCTAGCCCCAGGCCCTCCTCAGGCTGTGGC
CCCACCTGCCCCCAAGCCCACCCAGGCTGGGGAAGGAACGCTGTCAGAGGCCCTGCTGCAGCTGCAGTTT
GATGATGAAGACCTGGGGGCCTTGCTTGGCAACAGCACAGACCCAGCTGTGTTCACAGACCTGGCATCCG
TCGACAACTCCGAGTTTCAGCAGCTGCTGAACCAGGGCATACCTGTGGCCCCCCACACAACTGAGCCCAT
GCTGATGGAGTACCCTGAGGCTATAACTCGCCTAGTGACAGGGGCCCAGAGGCCCCCCGACCCAGCTCCT
GCTCCACTGGGGGCCCCGGGGCTCCCCAATGGCCTCCTTTCAGGAGATGAAGACTTCTCCTCCATTGCGG
ACATGGACTTCTCAGCCCTGCTGAGTCAGATCAGCTCCTAAGGGGGTGACGGGGGGATCTTTGTGAAGGA
ACCTTACTTCTGTGGTGTGACATAATTGGACAAACTACCTACAGAGATTTAAAGCTCTAAGGTAAATATA
AAATTTTTAAGTGTATAATGTGTTAAACTACTGATTCTAATTGTTTGTGTATTTTAGATTCCAACCTATG
GAACTGATGAATGGGAGCAGTGGTGGAATGCCTTTAATGAGGAAAACCTGTTTTGCTCAGAAGAAATGCC
ATCTAGTGATGATGAGGCTACTGCTGACTCTCAACATTCTACTCCTCCAAAAAAGAAGAGAAAGGTAGAA
GACCCCAAGGACTTTCCTTCAGAATTGCTAAGTTTTTTGAGTCATGCTGTGTTTAGTAATAGAACTCTTG
CTTGCTTTGCTATTTACACCACAAAGGAAAAAGCTGCACTGCTATACAAGAAAATTATGGAAAAATATTC
TGTAACCTTTATAAGTAGGCATAACAGTTATAATCATAACATACTGTTTTTTCTTACTCCACACAGGCAT
AGAGTGTCTGCTATTAATAACTATGCTCAAAAATTGTGTACCTTTAGCTTTTTAATTTGTAAAGGGGTTA
ATAAGGAATATTTGATGTATAGTGCCTTGACTAGAGATCATAATCAGCCATACCACATTTGTAGAGGTTT
TACTTGCTTTAAAAAACCTCCCACACCTCCCCCTGAACCTGAAACATAAAATGAATGCAATTGTTGTTGT
TAACTTGTTTATTGCAGCTTATAATGGTTACAAATAAAGCAATAGCATCACAAATTTCACAAATAAAGCA
TTTTTTTCACTGCATTCTAGTTGTGGTTTGTCCAAACTCATCAATGTATCTTATCATGTCTGGATCCCCA
GGAAGCTCCTCTGTGTCCTCATAAACCCTAACCTCCTCTACTTGAGAGGACATTCCAATCATAGGCTGCC
CATCCACCCTCTGTGTCCTCCTGTTAATTAGGTCACTTAACAAAAAGGAAATTGGGTAGGGGTTTTTCAC
AGACCGCTTTCTAAGGGTAATTTTAAAATATCTGGGAAGTCCCTTCCACTGCTGTGTTCCAGAAGTGTTG
GTAAACAGCCCACAAATGTCAACAGCAGAAACATACAAGCTGTCAGCTTTGCACAAGGGCCCAACACCCT
GCTCATCAAGAAGCACTGTGGTTGCTGTGTTAGTAATGTGCAAAACAGGAGGCACATTTTCCCCACCTGT
GTAGGTTCCAAAATATCTAGTGTTTTCATTTTTACTTGGATCAGGAACCCAGCACTCCACTGGATAAGCA
TTATCCTTATCCAAAACAGCCTTGTGGTCAGTGTTCATCTGCTGACTGTCAACTGTAGCATTTTTTGGGG
TTACAGTTTGAGCAGGATATTTGGTCCTGTAGTTTGCTAACACACCCTGCAGCTCCAAAGGTTCCCCACC
AACAGCAAAAAAATGAAAATTTGACCCTTGAATGGGTTTTCCAGCACCATTTTCATGAGTTTTTTGTGTC
CCTGAATGCAAGTTTAACATAGCAGTTACCCCAATAACCTCAGTTTTAACAGTAACAGCTTCCCACATCA
AAATATTTCCACAGGTTAAGTCCTCATTTAAATTAGGCAAAGGAATTCTTGAAGACGAAAGGGCCTCGTG
ATACGCCTATTTTTATAGGTTAATGTCATGATAATAATGGTTTCTTAGACGTCAGGTGGCACTTTTCGGG
GAAATGTGCGCGGAACCCCTATTTGTTTATTTTTCTAAATACATTCAAATATGTATCCGCTCATGAGACA
ATAACCCTGATAAATGCTTCAATAATATTGAAAAAGGAAGAGTATGAGTATTCAACATTTCCGTGTCGCC
CTTATTCCCTTTTTTGCGGCATTTTGCCTTCCTGTTTTTGCTCACCCAGAAACGCTGGTGAAAGTAAAAG
ATGCTGAAGATCAGTTGGGTGCACGAGTGGGTTACATCGAACTGGATCTCAACAGCGGTAAGATCCTTGA
GAGTTTTCGCCCCGAAGAACGTTTTCCAATGATGAGCACTTTTAAAGTTCTGCTATGTGGCGCGGTATTA
TCCCGTGTTGACGCCGGGCAAGAGCAACTCGGTCGCCGCATACACTATTCTCAGAATGACTTGGTTGAGT
ACTCACCAGTCACAGAAAAGCATCTTACGGATGGCATGACAGTAAGAGAATTATGCAGTGCTGCCATAAC
CATGAGTGATAACACTGCGGCCAACTTACTTCTGACAACGATCGGAGGACCGAAGGAGCTAACCGCTTTT
TTGCACAACATGGGGGATCATGTAACTCGCCTTGATCGTTGGGAACCGGAGCTGAATGAAGCCATACCAA
ACGACGAGCGTGACACCACGATGCCTGCAGCAATGGCAACAACGTTGCGCAAACTATTAACTGGCGAACT
ACTTACTCTAGCTTCCCGGCAACAATTAATAGACTGGATGGAGGCGGATAAAGTTGCAGGACCACTTCTG
CGCTCGGCCCTTCCGGCTGGCTGGTTTATTGCTGATAAATCTGGAGCCGGTGAGCGTGGGTCTCGCGGTA
TCATTGCAGCACTGGGGCCAGATGGTAAGCCCTCCCGTATCGTAGTTATCTACACGACGGGGAGTCAGGC
AACTATGGATGAACGAAATAGACAGATCGCTGAGATAGGTGCCTCACTGATTAAGCATTGGTAACTGTCA
GACCAAGTTTACTCATATATACTTTAGATTGATTTAAAACTTCATTTTTAATTTAAAAGGATCTAGGTGA
AGATCCTTTTTGATAATCTCATGACCAAAATCCCTTAACGTGAGTTTTCGTTCCACTGAGCGTCAGACCC
CGTAGAAAAGATCAAAGGATCTTCTTGAGATCCTTTTTTTCTGCGCGTAATCTGCTGCTTGCAAACAAAA
AAACCACCGCTACCAGCGGTGGTTTGTTTGCCGGATCAAGAGCTACCAACTCTTTTTCCGAAGGTAACTG
GCTTCAGCAGAGCGCAGATACCAAATACTGTCCTTCTAGTGTAGCCGTAGTTAGGCCACCACTTCAAGAA
CTCTGTAGCACCGCCTACATACCTCGCTCTGCTAATCCTGTTACCAGTGGCTGCTGCCAGTGGCGATAAG
TCGTGTCTTACCGGGTTGGACTCAAGACGATAGTTACCGGATAAGGCGCAGCGGTCGGGCTGAACGGGGG
GTTCGTGCACACAGCCCAGCTTGGAGCGAACGACCTACACCGAACTGAGATACCTACAGCGTGAGCTATG
AGAAAGCGCCACGCTTCCCGAAGGGAGAAAGGCGGACAGGTATCCGGTAAGCGGCAGGGTCGGAACAGGA
GAGCGCACGAGGGAGCTTCCAGGGGGAAACGCCTGGTATCTTTATAGTCCTGTCGGGTTTCGCCACCTCT
GACTTGAGCGTCGATTTTTGTGATGCTCGTCAGGGGGGCGGAGCCTATGGAAAAACGCCAGCAACGCGGC
CTTTTTACGGTTCCTGGCCTTTTGCTGGCCTTTTGCTCACATGTTCTTTCCTGCGTTATCCCCTGATTCT
GTGGATAACCGTATTACCGCCTTTGAGTGAGCTGATACCGCTCGCCGCAGCCGAACGACCGAGCGCAGCG
AGTCAGTGAGCGAGGAAGCGGAAGAGCGCCTGATGCGGTATTTTCTCCTTACGCATCTGTGCGGTATTTC
ACACCGCATATGGTGCACTCTCAGTACAATCTGCTCTGATGCCGCATAGTTAAGCCAGTATCTGCTCCCT
GCTTGTGTGTTGGAGGTCGCTGAGTAGTGCGCGAGCAAAATTTAAGCTACAACAAGGCAAGGCTTGACCG
ACAATTGCATGAAGAATCTGCTTAGGGTTAGGCGTTTTGCGCTGCTTCGCGATGTACGGGCCAGATATAC
GCGTATCTGAGGGGACTAGGGTGTGTTTAGGCGAAAAGCGGGGCTTCGGTTGTACGCGGTTAGGAGTCCC
CTCAGGATATAGTAGTTTCGCTTTTGCATAGGGAGGGGGA
Features (pLannotate 1.2.2; 14 found; start..end, strand, type, name):
      1..262     +  promoter       RSV promoter: Rous sarcoma virus enhancer/promoter
    330..1217    +  CDS            Rel (fragment): REL_MOUSE - Experimental evidence at protein level: Swiss-Prot protein existence level 1. Proto-oncogene that may play a role in differentiation and lymphopoiesis. NF-kappa-B is a pleiotropic transcription factor which is present in almost all cell types and is involved in many biological processes such as inflammation, immunity, differentiation, cell growth, tumorigenesis and apoptosis. NF-kappa-B is a homo- or heterodimeric complex formed by the Rel-like domain-containing proteins RELA/p65, RELB, NFKB1/p105, NFKB1/p50, REL and NFKB2/p52. The dimers bind at kappa-B sites in the DNA of their t
   1557..1928    +  CDS            RelA (p65) AD: transcriptional activation domain of human RelA, also known as p65 (O'Shea and Perkins, 2008)
   1946..2020    +  CDS            small t antigen (fragment): SV40 (simian virus 40) small t antigen
   2022..2087    +  intron         small t intron: SV40 (simian virus 40) small t antigen intron
   2217..2237    +  CDS            SV40 NLS: nuclear localization signal of SV40 (simian virus 40) large T antigen
   2556..2639    +  CDS            large T antigen (fragment): large T antigen from SV40 (simian virus 40)
   2662..2796    +  polyA_signal   SV40 poly(A) signal: SV40 polyadenylation signal
   2740..3558    -  CDS            VP1_SV40 (fragment): Experimental evidence at protein level: Swiss-Prot protein existence level 1. Forms an icosahedral capsid with a T=7 symmetry and a 40 nm diameter. The capsid is composed of 72 pentamers linked to each other by disulfide bonds and associated with VP2 or VP3 proteins. Binds to N- glycolylneuraminic analog of the ganglioside GM1 on the cell surface to provide virion attachment to target cell (PubMed:18353982). Once attached, the virion is internalized by caveolin-mediated endocytosis and traffics to the endoplasmic reticulum. Inside the endoplasmic reticulum, the protein folding machinery isomer
   3649..3753    +  promoter       AmpR promoter: bla
   3754..4614    +  CDS            AmpR: β-lactamase; bla; confers resistance to ampicillin, carbenicillin, and related antibiotics
   4785..5373    +  rep_origin     ori: high-copy-number ColE1/pMB1/pBR322/pUC origin of replication
   5559..5661    -  misc_feature   bom (fragment): basis of mobility region from pBR322
   5792..5885    +  ncRNA          Retro dr1: Accession: RF00214 - Retrovirus direct repeat 1 (dr1)
