[The description below was written by a language model from this plasmid's Addgene catalogue record and pLannotate feature annotations shown in this document.]
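Description:
pRSV-p65T305A,S276A is a mammalian expression plasmid of about 5.9 kb built on the pRSV backbone. It carries a human NF-κB p65 (RELA) coding sequence in which two kinase target residues, serine 276 and threonine 305, have been changed to alanine so that they can no longer be phosphorylated. Transcription is driven by the Rous sarcoma virus enhancer/promoter at the start of the sequenced record.

The annotated open reading frame follows directly. Its N-terminal part was matched by the annotation tool to a Rel-family fragment (scored against mouse c-Rel), which most likely reflects the conserved Rel homology domain of p65 rather than a different gene. The C-terminal part is identified as the human RelA (p65) transcriptional activation domain. No epitope tag or reporter is annotated.

Downstream lies a block of SV40-derived sequence typical of older expression vectors. It contains small t antigen fragments with the small t intron, large T antigen fragments including the incidental NLS-coding stretch, the SV40 polyadenylation signal, and a reverse-oriented VP1 fragment. The intron and poly(A) signal supply splicing and 3′ end processing for the transcript, and the remaining viral fragments appear to be carried-over, non-functional remnants. A short retroviral direct repeat element near the end of the record probably belongs to the RSV-derived region.

In bacteria the plasmid is maintained through a high-copy ColE1/pUC-type origin, with a pBR322 bom fragment nearby, and is selected with ampicillin via the bla gene and its own promoter. No mammalian selection marker is annotated, so the plasmid is suited to transient transfection. The associated work concerns phosphorylation of NF-κB proteins by cyclic GMP-dependent kinase, which suggests use as a phosphorylation-deficient comparator to wild-type p65 in transactivation studies.
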