Addgene plasmid #106456: pRSV-p65T305A,S276A
Purpose: NF-kB p65, kinase sites 276,305 mutated
Depositing lab: Georg Weber. Depositing organization: Tufts Medical Center. Publication: Phosphorylation of NF-kappaB proteins by cyclic GMP-dependent kinase. A noncanonical pathway to NF-kappaB activation. He B, Weber GF. Eur J Biochem. 2003 May . 270(10):2174-85. 10.1046/j.1432-1033.2003.03574.x PubMed 12752437.
Backbone
  Vector backbone: pRSV
  Vector type: Mammalian Expression
Growth in bacteria
  Bacterial resistance: Ampicillin, 100 μg/mL
  Growth temperature: 37°C
  Growth strain: NEB Stable
  Copy number: High Copy
Gene/Insert
  Gene/Insert name: NF-kB p65, kinase sites 276,305 mutated
  Species: H. sapiens (human)
  Mutation: kinase sites inactivated
  Entrez Gene: RELA (a.k.a. AIF3BL3, CMCU, NFKB3, p65)
  Cloning method: Unknown
  Sequencing primers: 5′ Unknown
Terms and licenses: Academic/Nonprofit Terms; Industry Terms: Not Available to Industry
How to cite: pRSV-p65T305A,S276A was a gift from Georg Weber (Addgene plasmid # 106456 ; http://n2t.net/addgene:106456 ; RRID:Addgene_106456)
